Addgene plasmid #77936: AAK1 gRNA (BRDN0001487093)
Purpose: 3rd generation lentiviral gRNA plasmid targeting human AAK1
Depositing lab: John Doench & David Root. Depositing organization: Broad Institute. Publication: Optimized sgRNA design to maximize activity and minimize off-target effects of CRISPR-Cas9. Doench JG, Fusi N, Sullender M, Hegde M, Vaimberg EW, Donovan KF, Smith I, Tothova Z, Wilen C, Orchard R, Virgin HW, Listgarten J, Root DE. Nat Biotechnol. 2016 Jan 18. doi: 10.1038/nbt.3437. PubMed 26780180.
Backbone
  Vector backbone: lentiGuide-Puro
  Backbone manufacturer: Zhang Lab (Addgene plasmid # 52963)
  Vector type: Mammalian Expression, Lentiviral, CRISPR
  Selectable markers: Puromycin
Growth in bacteria
  Bacterial resistance: Ampicillin, 100 μg/mL
  Growth temperature: 37°C
  Growth strain: DH5alpha
  Copy number: High Copy
Gene/Insert
  Gene/Insert name: AAK1 (alt names: AAK1; NM_014911.3)
  gRNA/shRNA sequence: GGGTGCAATTGAAGTCTCTG
  Species: H. sapiens (human)
  Entrez Gene: AAK1
  Promoter: hU6
  Cloning method: Unknown
  Sequencing primers: 5′ U6-F; 3′ pS2-R
Terms and licenses: Academic/Nonprofit Terms; Industry Terms: Not Available to Industry
Depositor comments: The gRNA was designed to target the following Genbank reference sequence(s): NM_014911.3. Note that this plasmid does NOT contain Cas9. It should be used in conjunction with lentiCas9-Blast (Addgene #52962) or otherwise with cell lines already expressing Cas9. Browse the full kinome gRNA library at http://www.addgene.org/pooled-library/broadgpp-human-kinome/ or visit http://www.broadinstitute.org/rnai/public/ for detailed protocols and information.
How to cite: AAK1 gRNA (BRDN0001487093) was a gift from John Doench & David Root (Addgene plasmid # 77936 ; http://n2t.net/addgene:77936 ; RRID:Addgene_77936)
