[The description below was written by a language model from this plasmid's Addgene catalogue record and pLannotate feature annotations shown in this document.]
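Description:
AAK1 gRNA (BRDN0001487093) is a third-generation lentiviral CRISPR guide plasmid built on the lentiGuide-Puro backbone. It delivers a single guide RNA against human AAK1, designed against the reference transcript NM_014911.3. The assembled sequence is 8,323 nt. In bacteria it is maintained through a high-copy ColE1/pUC-type origin with ampicillin resistance (β-lactamase). An f1 origin, an SV40 origin and lac/T7/T3 remnants of the cloning backbone are also annotated.

The viral transfer cassette starts with an RSV promoter fused to a truncated HIV-1 5' LTR, which makes genomic RNA production Tat-independent. This is followed by the Ψ packaging signal with a partial gag sequence and the Rev response element for Rev-dependent nuclear export. A human U6 RNA polymerase III promoter then drives the AAK1 spacer, which is joined to the Streptococcus pyogenes Cas9 guide scaffold. Downstream lies a cPPT/CTS element, which aids nuclear import of the provirus. Next, an EF-1α core promoter with its intron A expresses puromycin N-acetyltransferase for selection of transduced mammalian cells. A WPRE enhances transcript expression, and the cassette ends in a self-inactivating ΔU3 3' LTR followed by an SV40 polyadenylation signal.

The plasmid does not encode Cas9. It is meant to be used together with a separate Cas9 lentiviral vector or in cells that already express Cas9, to knock out or disrupt AAK1. It is an individual clone from a human kinome guide collection whose guides were designed with optimized rules for on-target activity and reduced off-target effects.
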