Features (pLannotate 1.2.2; 29 found; start..end, strand, type, name):
     14..80      +  CDS            small t antigen (fragment): SV40 (simian virus 40) small t antigen
    106..317     +  promoter       EF-1α core promoter: core promoter for human elongation factor EF-1α
    318..1256    +  intron         EF-1α intron A: intron upstream of the start codon of human EF-1α
   1278..1877    +  CDS            PuroR (fragment): puromycin N-acetyltransferase; pac from Streptomyces; confers resistance to puromycin
   1893..2481    +  misc_feature   WPRE: woodchuck hepatitis virus posttranscriptional regulatory element
   2532..2551    +  misc_feature   cPPT/CTS (fragment): central polypurine tract and central termination sequence of HIV-1
   2553..2786    +  LTR            3' LTR (ΔU3): self-inactivating 3' long terminal repeat (LTR) from HIV-1
   2864..2985    +  polyA_signal   SV40 poly(A) signal: SV40 polyadenylation signal
   3025..3160    +  rep_origin     SV40 ori: SV40 origin of replication
   3181..3199    -  promoter       T7 promoter: promoter for bacteriophage T7 RNA polymerase
   3207..3362    +  CDS            lacZα (fragment): LacZα fragment of β-galactosidase; lacZ fragment
   3367..3795    +  rep_origin     f1 ori (sequence partly withheld): f1 bacteriophage origin of replication; arrow indicates direction of (+) strand synthesis
   3848..3952    +  promoter       AmpR promoter: bla
   3953..4813    +  CDS            AmpR: β-lactamase; bla; confers resistance to ampicillin, carbenicillin, and related antibiotics
   4984..5572    +  rep_origin     ori: high-copy-number ColE1/pMB1/pBR322/pUC origin of replication
   5755..5847    +  CDS            lacI (fragment): lac repressor; lacI; The lac repressor binds to the lac operator to inhibit transcription in E. coli. This inhibition can be relieved by adding lactose or isopropyl-β-D-thiogalactopyranoside (IPTG).
   5860..5881    +  protein_bind   CAP binding site: CAP binding activates transcription in the presence of cAMP. E. coli catabolite activator protein
   5896..5926    +  promoter       lac promoter: promoter for the E. coli lac operon
   5934..5950    +  protein_bind   lac operator: The lac repressor binds to the lac operator to inhibit transcription in E. coli. This inhibition can be relieved by adding lactose or isopropyl-β-D-thiogalactopyranoside (IPTG). lac repressor encoded by lacI
   5995..6013    +  promoter       T3 promoter: promoter for bacteriophage T3 RNA polymerase
   6041..6267    +  promoter       RSV promoter: Rous sarcoma virus enhancer/promoter
   6268..6448    +  LTR            5' LTR (truncated): truncated 5' long terminal repeat (LTR) from HIV-1
   6495..6620    +  misc_feature   HIV-1 Ψ: packaging signal of human immunodeficiency virus type 1
   6604..6967    +  CDS            HIV-1 gag (fragment): gag protein from human immunodeficiency virus 1; gag
   7113..7346    +  misc_feature   RRE: The Rev response element (RRE) of HIV-1 allows for Rev-dependent mRNA export from the nucleus to the cytoplasm.
   7723..7749    +  CDS            Rev (fragment): human immunodeficiency virus 1 (HIV-1) Rev protein; rev; enhances nuclear export of unspliced and incompletely spliced viral mRNAs
   7753..7993    +  promoter       U6 promoter: RNA polymerase III promoter for human U6 snRNA
   8023..8098    +  misc_RNA       gRNA scaffold: guide RNA scaffold for the Streptococcus pyogenes CRISPR/Cas9 system
   8154..8271    +  misc_feature   cPPT/CTS: central polypurine tract and central termination sequence of HIV-1
>Addgene plasmid #77936 | AAK1 gRNA (BRDN0001487093) | addgene full sequence | sequence record 188686 | Addgene Assembled Sequence
CCCGGGTGCAAAGATGGATAAAGTTTTAAACAGAGAGGAATCTTTGCAGCTAATGGACCTTCTAGGTCTT
GAAAGGAGTGGGAATTGGCTCCGGTGCCCGTCAGTGGGCAGAGCGCACATCGCCCACAGTCCCCGAGAAG
TTGGGGGGAGGGGTCGGCAATTGATCCGGTGCCTAGAGAAGGTGGCGCGGGGTAAACTGGGAAAGTGATG
TCGTGTACTGGCTCCGCCTTTTTCCCGAGGGTGGGGGAGAACCGTATATAAGTGCAGTAGTCGCCGTGAA
CGTTCTTTTTCGCAACGGGTTTGCCGCCAGAACACAGGTAAGTGCCGTGTGTGGTTCCCGCGGGCCTGGC
CTCTTTACGGGTTATGGCCCTTGCGTGCCTTGAATTACTTCCACCTGGCTGCAGTACGTGATTCTTGATC
CCGAGCTTCGGGTTGGAAGTGGGTGGGAGAGTTCGAGGCCTTGCGCTTAAGGAGCCCCTTCGCCTCGTGC
TTGAGTTGAGGCCTGGCCTGGGCGCTGGGGCCGCCGCGTGCGAATCTGGTGGCACCTTCGCGCCTGTCTC
GCTGCTTTCGATAAGTCTCTAGCCATTTAAAATTTTTGATGACCTGCTGCGACGCTTTTTTTCTGGCAAG
ATAGTCTTGTAAATGCGGGCCAAGATCTGCACACTGGTATTTCGGTTTTTGGGGCCGCGGGCGGCGACGG
GGCCCGTGCGTCCCAGCGCACATGTTCGGCGAGGCGGGGCCTGCGAGCGCGGCCACCGAGAATCGGACGG
GGGTAGTCTCAAGCTGGCCGGCCTGCTCTGGTGCCTGGCCTCGCGCCGCCGTGTATCGCCCCGCCCTGGG
CGGCAAGGCTGGCCCGGTCGGCACCAGTTGCGTGAGCGGAAAGATGGCCGCTTCCCGGCCCTGCTGCAGG
GAGCTCAAAATGGAGGACGCGGCGCTCGGGAGAGCGGGCGGGTGAGTCACCCACACAAAGGAAAAGGGCC
TTTCCGTCCTCAGCCGTCGCTTCATGTGACTCCACGGAGTACCGGGCGCCGTCCAGGCACCTCGATTAGT
TCTCGAGCTTTTGGAGTACGTCGTCTTTAGGTTGGGGGGAGGGGTTTTATGCGATGGAGTTTCCCCACAC
TGAGTGGGTGGAGACTGAAGTTAGGCCAGCTTGGCACTTGATGTAATTCTCCTTGGAATTTGCCCTTTTT
GAGTTTGGATCTTGGTTCATTCTCAAGCCTCAGACAGTGGTTCAAAGTTTTTTTCTTCCATTTCAGGTGT
CGTGACGTACGGCCACCATGACCGAGTACAAGCCCACGGTGCGCCTCGCCACCCGCGACGACGTCCCCAG
GGCCGTACGCACCCTCGCCGCCGCGTTCGCCGACTACCCCGCCACGCGCCACACCGTCGATCCGGACCGC
CACATCGAGCGGGTCACCGAGCTGCAAGAACTCTTCCTCACGCGCGTCGGGCTCGACATCGGCAAGGTGT
GGGTCGCGGACGACGGCGCCGCCGTGGCGGTCTGGACCACGCCGGAGAGCGTCGAAGCGGGGGCGGTGTT
CGCCGAGATCGGCCCGCGCATGGCCGAGTTGAGCGGTTCCCGGCTGGCCGCGCAGCAACAGATGGAAGGC
CTCCTGGCGCCGCACCGGCCCAAGGAGCCCGCGTGGTTCCTGGCCACCGTCGGAGTCTCGCCCGACCACC
AGGGCAAGGGTCTGGGCAGCGCCGTCGTGCTCCCCGGAGTGGAGGCGGCCGAGCGCGCCGGGGTGCCCGC
CTTCCTGGAGACCTCCGCGCCCCGCAACCTCCCCTTCTACGAGCGGCTCGGCTTCACCGTCACCGCCGAC
GTCGAGGTGCCCGAAGGACCGCGCACCTGGTGCATGACCCGCAAGCCCGGTGCCTGAACGCGTTAAGTCG
ACAATCAACCTCTGGATTACAAAATTTGTGAAAGATTGACTGGTATTCTTAACTATGTTGCTCCTTTTAC
GCTATGTGGATACGCTGCTTTAATGCCTTTGTATCATGCTATTGCTTCCCGTATGGCTTTCATTTTCTCC
TCCTTGTATAAATCCTGGTTGCTGTCTCTTTATGAGGAGTTGTGGCCCGTTGTCAGGCAACGTGGCGTGG
TGTGCACTGTGTTTGCTGACGCAACCCCCACTGGTTGGGGCATTGCCACCACCTGTCAGCTCCTTTCCGG
GACTTTCGCTTTCCCCCTCCCTATTGCCACGGCGGAACTCATCGCCGCCTGCCTTGCCCGCTGCTGGACA
GGGGCTCGGCTGTTGGGCACTGACAATTCCGTGGTGTTGTCGGGGAAATCATCGTCCTTTCCTTGGCTGC
TCGCCTGTGTTGCCACCTGGATTCTGCGCGGGACGTCCTTCTGCTACGTCCCTTCGGCCCTCAATCCAGC
GGACCTTCCTTCCCGCGGCCTGCTGCCGGCTCTGCGGCCTCTTCCGCGTCTTCGCCTTCGCCCTCAGACG
AGTCGGATCTCCCTTTGGGCCGCCTCCCCGCGTCGACTTTAAGACCAATGACTTACAAGGCAGCTGTAGA
TCTTAGCCACTTTTTAAAAGAAAAGGGGGGACTGGAAGGGCTAATTCACTCCCAACGAAGACAAGATCTG
CTTTTTGCTTGTACTGGGTCTCTCTGGTTAGACCAGATCTGAGCCTGGGAGCTCTCTGGCTAACTAGGGA
ACCCACTGCTTAAGCCTCAATAAAGCTTGCCTTGAGTGCTTCAAGTAGTGTGTGCCCGTCTGTTGTGTGA
CTCTGGTAACTAGAGATCCCTCAGACCCTTTTAGTCAGTGTGGAAAATCTCTAGCAGTACGTATAGTAGT
TCATGTCATCTTATTATTCAGTATTTATAACTTGCAAAGAAATGAATATCAGAGAGTGAGAGGAACTTGT
TTATTGCAGCTTATAATGGTTACAAATAAAGCAATAGCATCACAAATTTCACAAATAAAGCATTTTTTTC
ACTGCATTCTAGTTGTGGTTTGTCCAAACTCATCAATGTATCTTATCATGTCTGGCTCTAGCTATCCCGC
CCCTAACTCCGCCCATCCCGCCCCTAACTCCGCCCAGTTCCGCCCATTCTCCGCCCCATGGCTGACTAAT
TTTTTTTATTTATGCAGAGGCCGAGGCCGCCTCGGCCTCTGAGCTATTCCAGAAGTAGTGAGGAGGCTTT
TTTGGAGGCCTAGGGACGTACCCAATTCGCCCTATAGTGAGTCGTATTACGCGCGCTCACTGGCCGTCGT
TTTACAACGTCGTGACTGGGAAAACCCTGGCGTTACCCAACTTAATCGCCTTGCAGCACATCCCCCTTTC
GCCAGCTGGCGTAATAGCGAAGAGGCCCGCACCGATCGCCCTTCCCAACAGTTGCGCAGCCTGAATGGCG
AATGGG
[124 nt withheld, positions 3367-3490]
C
[91 nt withheld, positions 3492-3582]
A
[49 nt withheld, positions 3584-3632]
CCTTTGACGTTGGAGTCCACGTTCTTT
[37 nt withheld, positions 3660-3696]
ACCCTATCTCGGTCTATTCTTTTGATTTATAAGGGATTTTGCCGATTTCGGCCTATTGGTTAAAAAATGA
GCTGATTTAACAAAAATTTAACGCGAATTTTAACAAAATATTAACGCTTACAATTTAGGTGGCACTTTTC
GGGGAAATGTGCGCGGAACCCCTATTTGTTTATTTTTCTAAATACATTCAAATATGTATCCGCTCATGAG
ACAATAACCCTGATAAATGCTTCAATAATATTGAAAAAGGAAGAGTATGAGTATTCAACATTTCCGTGTC
GCCCTTATTCCCTTTTTTGCGGCATTTTGCCTTCCTGTTTTTGCTCACCCAGAAACGCTGGTGAAAGTAA
AAGATGCTGAAGATCAGTTGGGTGCACGAGTGGGTTACATCGAACTGGATCTCAACAGCGGTAAGATCCT
TGAGAGTTTTCGCCCCGAAGAACGTTTTCCAATGATGAGCACTTTTAAAGTTCTGCTATGTGGCGCGGTA
TTATCCCGTATTGACGCCGGGCAAGAGCAACTCGGTCGCCGCATACACTATTCTCAGAATGACTTGGTTG
AGTACTCACCAGTCACAGAAAAGCATCTTACGGATGGCATGACAGTAAGAGAATTATGCAGTGCTGCCAT
AACCATGAGTGATAACACTGCGGCCAACTTACTTCTGACAACGATCGGAGGACCGAAGGAGCTAACCGCT
TTTTTGCACAACATGGGGGATCATGTAACTCGCCTTGATCGTTGGGAACCGGAGCTGAATGAAGCCATAC
CAAACGACGAGCGTGACACCACGATGCCTGTAGCAATGGCAACAACGTTGCGCAAACTATTAACTGGCGA
ACTACTTACTCTAGCTTCCCGGCAACAATTAATAGACTGGATGGAGGCGGATAAAGTTGCAGGACCACTT
CTGCGCTCGGCCCTTCCGGCTGGCTGGTTTATTGCTGATAAATCTGGAGCCGGTGAGCGTGGGTCTCGCG
GTATCATTGCAGCACTGGGGCCAGATGGTAAGCCCTCCCGTATCGTAGTTATCTACACGACGGGGAGTCA
GGCAACTATGGATGAACGAAATAGACAGATCGCTGAGATAGGTGCCTCACTGATTAAGCATTGGTAACTG
TCAGACCAAGTTTACTCATATATACTTTAGATTGATTTAAAACTTCATTTTTAATTTAAAAGGATCTAGG
TGAAGATCCTTTTTGATAATCTCATGACCAAAATCCCTTAACGTGAGTTTTCGTTCCACTGAGCGTCAGA
CCCCGTAGAAAAGATCAAAGGATCTTCTTGAGATCCTTTTTTTCTGCGCGTAATCTGCTGCTTGCAAACA
AAAAAACCACCGCTACCAGCGGTGGTTTGTTTGCCGGATCAAGAGCTACCAACTCTTTTTCCGAAGGTAA
CTGGCTTCAGCAGAGCGCAGATACCAAATACTGTTCTTCTAGTGTAGCCGTAGTTAGGCCACCACTTCAA
GAACTCTGTAGCACCGCCTACATACCTCGCTCTGCTAATCCTGTTACCAGTGGCTGCTGCCAGTGGCGAT
AAGTCGTGTCTTACCGGGTTGGACTCAAGACGATAGTTACCGGATAAGGCGCAGCGGTCGGGCTGAACGG
GGGGTTCGTGCACACAGCCCAGCTTGGAGCGAACGACCTACACCGAACTGAGATACCTACAGCGTGAGCT
ATGAGAAAGCGCCACGCTTCCCGAAGGGAGAAAGGCGGACAGGTATCCGGTAAGCGGCAGGGTCGGAACA
GGAGAGCGCACGAGGGAGCTTCCAGGGGGAAACGCCTGGTATCTTTATAGTCCTGTCGGGTTTCGCCACC
TCTGACTTGAGCGTCGATTTTTGTGATGCTCGTCAGGGGGGCGGAGCCTATGGAAAAACGCCAGCAACGC
GGCCTTTTTACGGTTCCTGGCCTTTTGCTGGCCTTTTGCTCACATGTTCTTTCCTGCGTTATCCCCTGAT
TCTGTGGATAACCGTATTACCGCCTTTGAGTGAGCTGATACCGCTCGCCGCAGCCGAACGACCGAGCGCA
GCGAGTCAGTGAGCGAGGAAGCGGAAGAGCGCCCAATACGCAAACCGCCTCTCCCCGCGCGTTGGCCGAT
TCATTAATGCAGCTGGCACGACAGGTTTCCCGACTGGAAAGCGGGCAGTGAGCGCAACGCAATTAATGTG
AGTTAGCTCACTCATTAGGCACCCCAGGCTTTACACTTTATGCTTCCGGCTCGTATGTTGTGTGGAATTG
TGAGCGGATAACAATTTCACACAGGAAACAGCTATGACCATGATTACGCCAAGCGCGCAATTAACCCTCA
CTAAAGGGAACAAAAGCTGGAGCTGCAAGCTTAATGTAGTCTTATGCAATACTCTTGTAGTCTTGCAACA
TGGTAACGATGAGTTAGCAACATGCCTTACAAGGAGAGAAAAAGCACCGTGCATGCCGATTGGTGGAAGT
AAGGTGGTACGATCGTGCCTTATTAGGAAGGCAACAGACGGGTCTGACATGGATTGGACGAACCACTGAA
TTGCCGCATTGCAGAGATATTGTATTTAAGTGCCTAGCTCGATACATAAACGGGTCTCTCTGGTTAGACC
AGATCTGAGCCTGGGAGCTCTCTGGCTAACTAGGGAACCCACTGCTTAAGCCTCAATAAAGCTTGCCTTG
AGTGCTTCAAGTAGTGTGTGCCCGTCTGTTGTGTGACTCTGGTAACTAGAGATCCCTCAGACCCTTTTAG
TCAGTGTGGAAAATCTCTAGCAGTGGCGCCCGAACAGGGACTTGAAAGCGAAAGGGAAACCAGAGGAGCT
CTCTCGACGCAGGACTCGGCTTGCTGAAGCGCGCACGGCAAGAGGCGAGGGGCGGCGACTGGTGAGTACG
CCAAAAATTTTGACTAGCGGAGGCTAGAAGGAGAGAGATGGGTGCGAGAGCGTCAGTATTAAGCGGGGGA
GAATTAGATCGCGATGGGAAAAAATTCGGTTAAGGCCAGGGGGAAAGAAAAAATATAAATTAAAACATAT
AGTATGGGCAAGCAGGGAGCTAGAACGATTCGCAGTTAATCCTGGCCTGTTAGAAACATCAGAAGGCTGT
AGACAAATACTGGGACAGCTACAACCATCCCTTCAGACAGGATCAGAAGAACTTAGATCATTATATAATA
CAGTAGCAACCCTCTATTGTGTGCATCAAAGGATAGAGATAAAAGACACCAAGGAAGCTTTAGACAAGAT
AGAGGAAGAGCAAAACAAAAGTAAGACCACCGCACAGCAAGCGGCCGCTGATCTTCAGACCTGGAGGAGG
AGATATGAGGGACAATTGGAGAAGTGAATTATATAAATATAAAGTAGTAAAAATTGAACCATTAGGAGTA
GCACCCACCAAGGCAAAGAGAAGAGTGGTGCAGAGAGAAAAAAGAGCAGTGGGAATAGGAGCTTTGTTCC
TTGGGTTCTTGGGAGCAGCAGGAAGCACTATGGGCGCAGCGTCAATGACGCTGACGGTACAGGCCAGACA
ATTATTGTCTGGTATAGTGCAGCAGCAGAACAATTTGCTGAGGGCTATTGAGGCGCAACAGCATCTGTTG
CAACTCACAGTCTGGGGCATCAAGCAGCTCCAGGCAAGAATCCTGGCTGTGGAAAGATACCTAAAGGATC
AACAGCTCCTGGGGATTTGGGGTTGCTCTGGAAAACTCATTTGCACCACTGCTGTGCCTTGGAATGCTAG
TTGGAGTAATAAATCTCTGGAACAGATTTGGAATCACACGACCTGGATGGAGTGGGACAGAGAAATTAAC
AATTACACAAGCTTAATACACTCCTTAATTGAAGAATCGCAAAACCAGCAAGAAAAGAATGAACAAGAAT
TATTGGAATTAGATAAATGGGCAAGTTTGTGGAATTGGTTTAACATAACAAATTGGCTGTGGTATATAAA
ATTATTCATAATGATAGTAGGAGGCTTGGTAGGTTTAAGAATAGTTTTTGCTGTACTTTCTATAGTGAAT
AGAGTTAGGCAGGGATATTCACCATTATCGTTTCAGACCCACCTCCCAACCCCGAGGGGACCCAGAGAGG
GCCTATTTCCCATGATTCCTTCATATTTGCATATACGATACAAGGCTGTTAGAGAGATAATTAGAATTAA
TTTGACTGTAAACACAAAGATATTAGTACAAAATACGTGACGTAGAAAGTAATAATTTCTTGGGTAGTTT
GCAGTTTTAAAATTATGTTTTAAAATGGACTATCATATGCTTACCGTAACTTGAAAGTATTTCGATTTCT
TGGCTTTATATATCTTGTGGAAAGGACGAAACACCGGGGTGCAATTGAAGTCTCTGGTTTTAGAGCTAGA
AATAGCAAGTTAAAATAAGGCTAGTCCGTTATCAACTTGAAAAAGTGGCACCGAGTCGGTGCTTTTTTAA
GCTTGGCGTAACTAGATCTTGAGACAAATGGCAGTATTCATCCACAATTTTAAAAGAAAAGGGGGGATTG
GGGGGTACAGTGCAGGGGAAAGAATAGTAGACATAATAGCAACAGACATACAAACTAAAGAATTACAAAA
ACAAATTACAAAAATTCAAAATTTTCGGGTTTATTACAGGGACAGCAGAGATCCACTTTGGCGCCGGCTC
GAGGGGG
