>Addgene plasmid #77936 | AAK1 gRNA (BRDN0001487093) | depositor partial sequence | sequence record 145396 | Target Sequence
GGGTGCAATTGAAGTCTCTG
