>Addgene plasmid #77936 | AAK1 gRNA (BRDN0001487093) | addgene partial sequence | sequence record 188685 | hU6-F
AATACGTGACGTAGAAAGTAATAATTTCTTGGGTAGTTTGCAGTTTTAAAATTATGTTTTAAAATGGACT
ATCATATGCTTACCGTAACTTGAAAGTATTTCGATTTCTTGGCTTTATATATCTTGTGGAAAGGACGAAA
CACCGGGGTGCAATTGAAGTCTCTGGTTTTAGAGCTAGAAATAGCAAGTTAAAATAAGGCTAGTCCGTTA
TCAACTTGAAAAAGTGGCACCGAGTCGGTGCTTTTTTAAGCTTGGCGTAACTAGATCTTGAGACAAATGG
CAGTATTCATCCACAATTTTAAAAGAAAAGGGGGGATTGGGGGGTACAGTGCAGGGGAAAGAATAGTAGA
CATAATAGCAACAGACATACAAACTAAAGAATTACAAAAACAAATTACAAAAATTCAAAATTTTCGGGTT
TATTACAGGGACAGCAGAGATCCACTTTGGCGCCGGCTCGAGGGGGCCCGGGTGCAAAGATGGATAAAGT
TTTAAACAGAGAGGAATCTTTGCAGCTAATGGACCTTCTAGGTCTTGAAAGGAGTGGGAATTGGCTCCGG
TGCCCGTCAG
